Addgene plasmid #67773: Kohinoor-Clathrin
Purpose: Clathrin-targetted Kohinoor for mammalian cell expression
Depositing lab: Takeharu Nagai. Depositing organization: The University of Osaka. Publication: A fast- and positively photoswitchable fluorescent protein for ultralow-laser-power RESOLFT nanoscopy. Tiwari DK, Arai Y, Yamanaka M, Matsuda T, Agetsuma M, Nakano M, Fujita K, Nagai T. Nat Methods. 2015 Jun;12(6):515-8. doi: 10.1038/nmeth.3362. Epub 2015 Apr 20. PubMed 25894946.
Backbone
  Vector backbone: pEGFP-N1
  Backbone manufacturer: Clontech
  Vector type: Mammalian Expression
Growth in bacteria
  Bacterial resistance: Kanamycin, 50 μg/mL
  Growth temperature: 37°C
  Growth strain: XL10 Gold
  Copy number: High Copy
Gene/Insert
  Gene/Insert name: Kohinoor
  Species: Synthetic
  Insert size (bp): 675
  GenBank ID: AB935555
  Promoter: CMV
  Tag / fusion protein: Clathrin (C terminal on insert)
  Cloning method: Restriction Enzyme; 5′ cloning site NheI (unknown if destroyed); 3′ cloning site BamHI (unknown if destroyed)
  Sequencing primers: 5′ CMV-F, EGFP-N
Terms and licenses: Academic/Nonprofit Terms; Industry Terms: Not Available to Industry
How to cite: Kohinoor-Clathrin was a gift from Takeharu Nagai (Addgene plasmid # 67773 ; http://n2t.net/addgene:67773 ; RRID:Addgene_67773)
