[The description below was written by a language model from this plasmid's Addgene catalogue record.]
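Description:
Kohinoor-Clathrin is a mammalian expression plasmid built on the Clontech pEGFP-N1 backbone. It is maintained in E. coli as a high-copy plasmid under kanamycin selection. No feature table accompanies the entry, so the origin of replication, polyadenylation signal and any mammalian selection cassette are not documented for this construct, although backbones of this family generally carry a pUC-type origin, an SV40 polyadenylation signal and a kanamycin/neomycin resistance cassette.

The payload is Kohinoor, a synthetic coding sequence of about 675 bp that encodes a fast, positively photoswitchable fluorescent protein, meaning that the light used to excite its fluorescence also switches it on. It was inserted by restriction cloning between NheI and BamHI sites and is transcribed from the CMV immediate-early promoter, which gives strong constitutive expression in most transfected mammalian cell lines. The record lists clathrin as a fusion partner at the C terminus of the insert, so the expected product is Kohinoor followed by clathrin. The entry does not state which clathrin chain is used, its species of origin, any linker sequence, or whether the EGFP of the parent vector was removed during construction.

The stated purpose is to target Kohinoor to clathrin in mammalian cells, labelling clathrin-containing structures such as coated pits and vesicles. The associated work concerns RESOLFT super-resolution nanoscopy at very low laser power, so the plasmid most likely serves as a targeted label for imaging these structures in live or fixed cells by that kind of photoswitching-based microscopy.
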