>Addgene plasmid #67773 | Kohinoor-Clathrin | addgene partial sequence | sequence record 123328 | CMV-F 5'-CGCAAATGGGCGGTAGGCGTG-3'
TGGTTTAGTGAACCGTCAGATCCGCTAGCGCTACCGGTCGCCACCATGAGTGTGATTAAACCAGACATGA
AGATCAAGCTGCGTATGGAAGGCGCTGTAAATGGACACCCGTTCGCGATTGAAGGAGTTGGCCTTGGGAA
GCCTTTCGAGGGAAAACAGAGTATGGACCTTAAAGTCAAAGAAGGCGGACCTCTGCCTTTCGCCTATGAC
ATCTTGACAATGGCCTTCTGTTACGGCAACAGGGTATTCGCCAAATACCCAGAAAATATAGTAGATTATT
TCAAGCAGTCGTTTCCTGAGGGCTACTCTTGGGAACGAAGCATGATTTACGAAGACGGGGGCATTTGTAT
CGCGACAAACGACATAACCCTGGATGGTGACTGTTATATCTATGAAATTCGATTTGATGGTGTGAACTTT
CCTGCCAATGGTCCAGTTATGCAGAAGAGGACTGTGAAATGGGAGCCATCCACTGAGAAATTGTATGTGC
GTGATGGAGTGCTGAAGAGCGATGGCAACTACGCTCTGTCGCTTGAAGGAGGTGGCCACTACCGATGTGA
CTCCAAAACTACTTATAAAGCTAAGAAGGTTGTCCAGTTGCCAGACTATCACGATGTGGTCCACCACATT
GAGATTAAAAGCCACGACAGAGATTACAGTAATGTTAATCTGCATGAGCATGCCGAAGCGCATTCTGAGC
TGCCGAGGCAGGCCAAGAGATCTCGAGCTCAAGCTTCGAATTCTGCAGTCGACATGGCTGATGACTTTGG
CTTCTTCTCGTCGTCGGAGAGTGGTGCCCCGGAGGCGGCGGAGGAGGACCCGGCGGCCGCCTTCCTGGCC
CAGCAGGAGAGCGAGATTGCAGGCATAGAG
