>Addgene plasmid #67773 | Kohinoor-Clathrin | addgene partial sequence | sequence record 123665 | SV40pA-R 5'-GAAATTTGTGATGCTATTGC-3'
AGCTGCATAACAAGTTAACAACAACAATTGCATTCATTTTATGTTTCAGGTTCAGGGGGAGGTGTGGGAG
GTTTTTTAAAGCAAGTAAAACCTCTACAAATGTGGTATGGCTGATTATGATCAGTTATCTAGATCCGGTG
GATCCCTAGCGGGACAGTGGCGTCTGCTTCAGGGACATGAGCACCGAGCGCAGGCGGGACACATCTTTGC
ACTGCTTGCTGCTCTTGGGGTTGAAGTCACATAGCTGGGCCACCTTCTCCCACTCTGTGCCTGGGGTCTC
CTCCTTGGATTCCTTCACGAAAGCCTCCTCGGATGCCCGGTTGTTGATCTTGTTCTTCTCTACTTGTTCA
CTCTGGCGCTGGTTCCACTCCTCCAGGTCCTTCTTGGCCTTCTCCCGCCATTCCTGTTCCGTGACCTTAG
ATGCAGCATCCAGCTCTTGCAGCCGTTTCCTCTGCTCCTCTCGCCACTTGCGGATGCTCTCAGGCTCCTG
GGTCAGCCTGTCAGCCTGGGCAATGGCTGCGTAGCCATCAGCAGGACCGTTGGCCTCCTGAAACACATCT
CCATTGACTGTGGTCCCCATGTCCTCAGAACCAGCCCCACTCGTGGGGCCCGGCTGTGCGGGGGCCGCAT
GGCTGCCGGCAGGTGCCCCGAAGCCCTCGTCGTTCTCTATGCCTGCAATCTCGCTCTCCTGCTGGGCCAG
GAAGGCGGCCGCCGGGTCCTCCTCCGCCGCCTCCGGGGCACCACTCTCCGACGACGAGAAGAAGCCAAAG
TCATCAGCCATGTCGACTGCAGAATTCGAA
